Addgene plasmid #49025: pYEXNHG3
Purpose: (Empty Backbone) FX cloning Saccharomyces cerevisiae expression vector with GAL1 promoter and N-terminal 10x His tag, GFP and 3C protease cleavage site
Depositing lab: Raimund Dutzler & Eric Geertsma. Depositing organization: University of Zurich. Publication: A versatile and efficient high-throughput cloning tool for structural biology. Geertsma ER, Dutzler R. Biochemistry. 2011 Apr 19;50(15):3272-8. Epub 2011 Mar 25. 10.1021/bi200178z PubMed 21410291.
Backbone
  Vector backbone: pYES2/CT
  Backbone manufacturer: Invitrogen
  Backbone size (bp): 8347
  Modifications to backbone: modified for compatibility with FX cloning and added tags/fusion proteins
  Vector type: Yeast Expression
  Promoter: GAL1
  Selectable markers: URA3
  Tag / fusion protein: decaHis (10x His) (N terminal on backbone); GFP (N terminal on backbone); 3C protease site (PreScission site) (N terminal on backbone)
Growth in bacteria
  Bacterial resistance: Chloramphenicol and Ampicillin, 25 & 100 μg/mL
  Growth temperature: 37°C
  Growth strain: DB3.1
  Copy number: Low Copy
Gene/Insert
  Cloning method: Unknown
  Sequencing primers: 5′ GAL1; 3′ CYC1
Terms and licenses: Academic/Nonprofit Terms; Industry Terms: Not Available to Industry
Depositor comments: Constructed by Dr. Stephan Schenck, Dutzler lab, Dept of Biochemistry, University of Zurich, Switzerland. The ampicillin resistance cassette is located at bp# 6364-7224.
How to cite: pYEXNHG3 was a gift from Raimund Dutzler & Eric Geertsma (Addgene plasmid # 49025 ; http://n2t.net/addgene:49025 ; RRID:Addgene_49025)
