[The description below was written by a language model from this plasmid's Addgene catalogue record and the feature table of its GenBank file.]
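Description:
pYEXNHG3 is an empty Saccharomyces cerevisiae expression backbone of 8347 bp, derived from pYES2/CT and modified for FX cloning, a high-throughput subcloning system developed for structural biology. It is an E. coli–yeast shuttle vector. In yeast it is maintained through the 2μ origin and selected by URA3, which complements uracil auxotrophy and can be counterselected with 5-FOA. In bacteria it replicates from a ColE1/pUC-type origin and carries ampicillin resistance. The feature table annotates that origin as high-copy, whereas the catalogue entry lists the plasmid as low copy. An f1 origin is also present.

Expression is driven by the galactose-inducible, Gal4-regulated GAL1 promoter and terminated by the CYC1 terminator. A T7 promoter lies just upstream of the coding region. The reading frame begins with a 10xHis tag, followed by yeast codon-optimised GFP and an HRV 3C (PreScission) protease site, so an inserted gene is produced as an N-terminal His-GFP fusion. The GFP allows expression to be followed by fluorescence, the His tag supports affinity purification, and 3C cleavage can remove both.

Downstream of the cleavage site, in reverse orientation, is a counterselection cassette containing the gyrase toxin gene ccdB and a chloramphenicol resistance gene. This explains the dual antibiotic selection and the use of the ccdB-tolerant strain DB3.1. In this type of system the incoming open reading frame replaces the cassette, so standard E. coli strains retain only recombinant plasmids, although the record lists the cloning method as unknown. The annotation also shows an attR1 site, two SV40 NLS motifs on the reverse strand, and the V5 and 6xHis tags of the parental backbone ahead of the terminator. The record does not say whether any of these are functional or in frame after cloning.
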