LOCUS       Exported 8347 bp ds-DNA circular SYN 13-MAY-2021
DEFINITION  FX cloning Saccharomyces cerevisiae expression vector with GAL1
            promoter and N-terminal 10x His tag, GFP and 3C protease cleavage
            site.
ACCESSION   .
VERSION     .
KEYWORDS    pYEXNHG3
SOURCE      synthetic DNA construct
  ORGANISM  synthetic DNA construct
REFERENCE   1 (bases 1 to 8347)
  AUTHORS   Geertsma ER, Dutzler R
  TITLE     A versatile and efficient high-throughput cloning tool for
            structural biology.
  JOURNAL   Biochemistry. 2011 Apr 19;50(15):3272-8. Epub 2011 Mar 25.
  PUBMED    21410291
REFERENCE   2 (bases 1 to 8347)
  AUTHORS   .
  TITLE     Direct Submission
  JOURNAL   Exported May 13, 2021 from SnapGene Server 1.1.58
            http://www.snapgene.com
FEATURES             Location/Qualifiers
     source          1..8347
                     /organism="synthetic DNA construct"
                     /mol_type="other DNA"
     rep_origin      596..1476
                     /label=2u ori
                     /note="yeast 2u plasmid origin of replication"
     rep_origin      complement(1545..2000)
                     /direction=LEFT
                     /label=f1 ori
                     /note="f1 bacteriophage origin of replication; arrow
                     indicates direction of (+) strand synthesis"
     primer_bind     1894..1913
                     /label=F1ori-R
                     /note="F1 origin, reverse primer"
     promoter        2019..2460
                     /gene="S. cerevisiae GAL1"
                     /label=GAL1 promoter
                     /note="inducible promoter, regulated by Gal4"
     protein_bind    2019..2136
                     /label=UAS
                     /bound_moiety="Gal4"
                     /note="upstream activating sequence mediating
                     Gal4-dependent induction"
     primer_bind     2431..2454
                     /label=GAL1
                     /note="S. cerevisiae GAL1 promoter, forward primer"
     primer_bind     2492..2511
                     /label=T7
                     /note="T7 promoter, forward primer"
     promoter        2492..2510
                     /label=T7 promoter
                     /note="promoter for bacteriophage T7 RNA polymerase"
     CDS             2533..2562
                     /codon_start=1
                     /product="10xHis affinity tag"
                     /label=10xHis
                     /translation="HHHHHHHHHH"
     CDS             2563..3273
                     /codon_start=1
                     /product="yeast-enhanced green fluorescent protein"
                     /label=yeGFP
                     /note="codons optimized for translation in S. cerevisiae
                     and C. albicans"
                     /translation="SKGEELFTGVVPILVELDGDVNGHKFSVSGEGEGDATYGKLTLKF
                     ICTTGKLPVPWPTLVTTFGYGVQCFARYPDHMKQHDFFKSAMPEGYVQERTIFFKDDGN
                     YKTRAEVKFEGDTLVNRIELKGIDFKEDGNILGHKLEYNYNSHNVYIMADKQKNGIKVN
                     FKIRHNIEDGSVQLADHYQQNTPIGDGPVLLPDNHYLSTQSALSKDPNEKRDHMVLLEF
                     VTAAGITHGMDELYK"
     CDS             3280..3303
                     /codon_start=1
                     /product="recognition and cleavage site for human
                     rhinovirus 3C and PreScission proteases"
                     /label=HRV 3C site
                     /translation="LEVLFQGP"
     CDS             complement(3352..3657)
                     /codon_start=1
                     /gene="ccdB"
                     /product="CcdB, a bacterial toxin that poisons DNA gyrase"
                     /label=ccdB
                     /note="Plasmids containing the ccdB gene cannot be
                     propagated in standard E. coli strains."
                     /translation="MQFKVYTYKRESRYRLFVDVQSDIIDTPGRRMVIPLASARLLSDK
                     VSRELYPVVHIGDESWRMMTTDMASVPVSVIGEEVADLSHRENDIKNAINLMFWGI"
     primer_bind     complement(3454..3473)
                     /label=ccdB-fwd
                     /note="ccdB gene, forward primer"
     CDS             complement(3999..4658)
                     /codon_start=1
                     /gene="cat"
                     /product="chloramphenicol acetyltransferase"
                     /label=CmR
                     /note="confers resistance to chloramphenicol"
                     /translation="MEKKITGYTTVDISQWHRKEHFEAFQSVAQCTYNQTVQLDITAFL
                     KTVKKNKHKFYPAFIHILARLMNAHPEFRMAMKDGELVIWDSVHPCYTVFHEQTETFSS
                     LWSEYHDDFRQFLHIYSQDVACYGENLAYFPKGFIENMFFVSANPWVSFTSFDLNVANM
                     DNFFAPVFTMGKYYTQGDKVLMPLAIQVHHAVCDGFHVGRMLNELQQYCDEWQGGA"
     primer_bind     4573..4592
                     /label=CAT-R
                     /note="Chloramphenicol resistance gene, reverse primer"
     promoter        complement(4712..4742)
                     /label=lac UV5 promoter
                     /note="E. coli lac promoter with an ""up"" mutation"
     protein_bind    complement(4767..4891)
                     /gene="mutant version of attR"
                     /label=attR1
                     /bound_moiety="LR Clonase(TM)"
                     /note="recombination site for the Gateway(R) LR reaction"
     CDS             complement(4910..4930)
                     /codon_start=1
                     /product="nuclear localization signal of SV40 (simian virus
                     40) large T antigen"
                     /label=SV40 NLS
                     /translation="PKKKRKV"
     CDS             complement(4934..4954)
                     /codon_start=1
                     /product="nuclear localization signal of SV40 (simian virus
                     40) large T antigen"
                     /label=SV40 NLS
                     /translation="PKKKRKV"
     CDS             5008..5049
                     /codon_start=1
                     /product="epitope tag from simian virus 5"
                     /label=V5 tag
                     /translation="GKPIPNPLLGLDST"
     CDS             5059..5076
                     /codon_start=1
                     /product="6xHis affinity tag"
                     /label=6xHis
                     /translation="HHHHHH"
     terminator      5110..5357
                     /gene="S. cerevisiae CYC1"
                     /label=CYC1 terminator
                     /note="transcription terminator for CYC1"
     primer_bind     complement(5126..5144)
                     /label=CYC1
                     /note="CYC1 transcription termination signal, reverse
                     primer"
     primer_bind     complement(5434..5451)
                     /label=L4440
                     /note="L4440 vector, forward primer"
     rep_origin      complement(5605..6193)
                     /direction=LEFT
                     /label=ori
                     /note="high-copy-number ColE1/pMB1/pBR322/pUC origin of
                     replication"
     primer_bind     complement(5685..5704)
                     /label=pBR322ori-F
                     /note="pBR322 origin, forward primer"
     CDS             complement(6364..7224)
                     /codon_start=1
                     /gene="bla"
                     /product="beta-lactamase"
                     /label=AmpR
                     /note="confers resistance to ampicillin, carbenicillin, and
                     related antibiotics"
                     /translation="MSIQHFRVALIPFFAAFCLPVFAHPETLVKVKDAEDQLGARVGYI
                     ELDLNSGKILESFRPEERFPMMSTFKVLLCDTLLSRIDAGQEQLGRRIHYSQNDLVEYS
                     PVTEKHLTDGMTVRELCSAAITMSDNTAANLLLTTIGGPKELTAFLHNMGDHVTRLDRW
                     EPELNEAIPNDESDTTMPVAMPTTLRKLLTGELLTLASRQQLIDWMEADKVAGPLLRSA
                     LPAGWFIADKSGAGERGSRGIIAALGPDGKRSRIVVIYTTGSQATMDERNRQIAEIGAS
                     LIKHW"
     CDS             complement(7320..8123)
                     /codon_start=1
                     /gene="S. cerevisiae URA3"
                     /product="orotidine-5'-phosphate decarboxylase, required
                     for uracil biosynthesis"
                     /label=URA3
                     /note="yeast auxotrophic marker, counterselectable with
                     5-fluoroorotic acid (5-FOA)"
                     /translation="MSKATYKERAATHPSPVAAKLFNIMHEKQTNLCASLDVRTTKELL
                     ELVEALGPKICLLKTHVDILTDFSMEGTVKPLKALSAKYNFLLFEDRKFADIGNTVKLQ
                     YSAGVYRIAEWADITNAHGVVGPGIVSGLKQAAEEVTKEPRGLLMLAELSCKGSLSTGE
                     YTKGTVDIAKSDKDFVIGFIAQRDMGGRDEGYDWLIMTPGVGLDDKGDALGQQYRTVDD
                     VVSTGSDIIIVGRGLFAKGRDAKVEGERYRKAGWEAYLRRCGQQN"
     promoter        complement(8124..8339)
                     /gene="S. cerevisiae URA3"
                     /label=URA3 promoter
ORIGIN
        1 ctagcttatc gatgataagc tgtcaaagat gagaattaat tccacggact atagactata
       61 ctagatactc cgtctactgt acgatacact tccgctcagg tccttgtcct ttaacgaggc
      121 cttaccactc ttttgttact ctattgatcc agctcagcaa aggcagtgtg atctaagatt
      181 ctatcttcgc gatgtagtaa aactagctag accgagaaag agactagaaa tgcaaaaggc
      241 acttctacaa tggctgccat cattattatc cgatgtgacg ctgcagcttc tcaatgatat
      301 tcgaatacgc tttgaggaga tacagcctaa tatccgacaa actgttttac agatttacga
      361 tcgtacttgt tacccatcat tgaattttga acatccgaac ctgggagttt tccctgaaac
      421 agatagtata tttgaacctg tataataata tatagtctag cgctttacgg aagacaatgt
      481 atgtatttcg gttcctggag aaactattgc atctattgca taggtaatct tgcacgtcgc
      541 atccccggtt cattttctgc gtttccatct tgcacttcaa tagcatatct ttgttaacga
      601 agcatctgtg cttcattttg tagaacaaaa atgcaacgcg agagcgctaa tttttcaaac
      661 aaagaatctg agctgcattt ttacagaaca gaaatgcaac gcgaaagcgc tattttacca
      721 acgaagaatc tgtgcttcat ttttgtaaaa caaaaatgca acgcgacgag agcgctaatt
      781 tttcaaacaa agaatctgag ctgcattttt acagaacaga aatgcaacgc gagagcgcta
      841 ttttaccaac aaagaatcta tacttctttt ttgttctaca aaaatgcatc ccgagagcgc
      901 tatttttcta acaaagcatc ttagattact ttttttctcc tttgtgcgct ctataatgca
      961 gtctcttgat aactttttgc actgtaggtc cgttaaggtt agaagaaggc tactttggtg
     1021 tctattttct cttccataaa aaaagcctga ctccacttcc cgcgtttact gattactagc
     1081 gaagctgcgg gtgcattttt tcaagataaa ggcatccccg attatattct ataccgatgt
     1141 ggattgcgca tactttgtga acagaaagtg atagcgttga tgattcttca ttggtcagaa
     1201 aattatgaac ggtttcttct attttgtctc tatatactac gtataggaaa tgtttacatt
     1261 ttcgtattgt tttcgattca ctctatgaat agttcttact acaatttttt tgtctaaaga
     1321 gtaatactag agataaacat aaaaaatgta gaggtcgagt ttagatgcaa gttcaaggag
     1381 cgaaaggtgg atgggtaggt tatataggga tatagcacag agatatatag caaagagata
     1441 cttttgagca atgtttgtgg aagcggtatt cgcaatggga agctccaccc cggttgataa
     1501 tcagaaaagc cccaaaaaca ggaagattgt ataagcaaat atttaaattg taaacgttaa
     1561 tattttgtta aaattcgcgt taaatttttg ttaaatcagc tcatttttta acgaatagcc
     1621 cgaaatcggc aaaatccctt ataaatcaaa agaatagacc gagatagggt tgagtgttgt
     1681 tccagtttcc aacaagagtc cactattaaa gaacgtggac tccaacgtca aagggcgaaa
     1741 aagggtctat cagggcgatg gcccactacg tgaaccatca ccctaatcaa gttttttggg
     1801 gtcgaggtgc cgtaaagcag taaatcggaa gggtaaacgg atgcccccat ttagagcttg
     1861 acggggaaag ccggcgaacg tggcgagaaa ggaagggaag aaagcgaaag gagcgggggc
     1921 tagggcggtg ggaagtgtag gggtcacgct gggcgtaacc accacacccg ccgcgcttaa
     1981 tggggcgcta cagggcgcgt ggggatgatc cactagtacg gattagaagc cgccgagcgg
     2041 gtgacagccc tccgaaggaa gactctcctc cgtgcgtcct cgtcttcacc ggtcgcgttc
     2101 ctgaaacgca gatgtgcctc gcgccgcact gctccgaaca ataaagattc tacaatacta
     2161 gcttttatgg ttatgaagag gaaaaattgg cagtaacctg gccccacaaa ccttcaaatg
     2221 aacgaatcaa attaacaacc ataggatgat aatgcgatta gttttttagc cttatttctg
     2281 gggtaattaa tcagcgaagc gatgattttt gatctattaa cagatatata aatgcaaaaa
     2341 ctgcataacc actttaacta atactttcaa cattttcggt ttgtattact tcttattcaa
     2401 atgtaataaa agtatcaaca aaaaattgtt aatatacctc tatactttaa cgtcaaggag
     2461 aaaaaacccc ggatcggact actagcagct gtaatacgac tcactatagg gaatattaag
     2521 cttggtacca tgcaccatca tcatcaccat catcatcatc attctaaagg agaagaatta
     2581 ttcactggtg ttgtcccaat tttggttgaa ttagatggtg atgttaatgg tcacaaattt
     2641 tctgtctccg gtgaaggtga aggtgatgct acttacggta aattgacctt aaaatttatt
     2701 tgtactactg gtaaattgcc agttccatgg ccaaccttag tcactacttt cggttatggt
     2761 gttcaatgtt ttgcgagata cccagatcat atgaaacaac atgacttttt caagtctgcc
     2821 atgccagaag gttatgttca agaaagaact atttttttca aagatgacgg taactacaag
     2881 accagagctg aagtcaagtt tgaaggtgat accttagtta atagaatcga attaaaaggt
     2941 attgatttta aagaagatgg taacatttta ggtcacaaat tggaatacaa ctataactct
     3001 cacaatgttt acatcatggc tgacaaacaa aagaatggta tcaaagttaa cttcaaaatt
     3061 agacacaaca ttgaagatgg ttctgttcaa ttagctgacc attatcaaca aaatactcca
     3121 attggtgatg gtccagtctt gttaccagac aaccattact tatccactca atctgcctta
     3181 tccaaagatc caaacgaaaa gagagaccac atggtcttgt tagaatttgt tactgctgct
     3241 ggtattaccc atggtatgga tgaattgtac aaaactagtt tagaagtttt gtttcaaggt
     3301 ccaagtagaa gagcgagctg cagactggct gtgtataagg gagcctgaca tttatattcc
     3361 ccagaacatc aggttaatgg cgtttttgat gtcattttcg cggtggctga gatcagccac
     3421 ttcttccccg ataacggaga ccggcacact ggccatatcg gtggtcatca tgcgccagct
     3481 ttcatccccg atatgcacca ccgggtaaag ttcacgggag actttatctg acagcagacg
     3541 tgcactggcc agggggatca ccatccgtcg cccgggcgtg tcaataatat cactctgtac
     3601 atccacaaac agacgataac ggctctctct tttataggtg taaaccttaa actgcatttc
     3661 accagcccct gttctcgtca gcaaaagagc cgttcatttc aataaaccgg gcgacctcag
     3721 ccatcccttc ctgattttcc gctttccagc gttcggcacg cagacgacgg gcttcattct
     3781 gcatggttgt gcttaccaga ccggagatat tgacatcata tatgccttga gcaactgata
     3841 gctgtcgctg tcaactgtca ctgtaatacg ctgcttcata gcatacctct ttttgacata
     3901 cttcgggtat acatatcagt atatattctt ataccgcaaa aatcagcgcg caaatacgca
     3961 tactgttatc tggcttttag taagccggat ccacgcgttt acgccccgcc ctgccactca
     4021 tcgcagtact gttgtaattc attaagcatt ctgccgacat ggaagccatc acaaacggca
     4081 tgatgaacct gaatcgccag cggcatcagc accttgtcgc cttgcgtata atatttgccc
     4141 atggtgaaaa cgggggcgaa gaagttgtcc atattggcca cgtttaaatc aaaactggtg
     4201 aaactcaccc agggattggc tgagacgaaa aacatattct caataaaccc tttagggaaa
     4261 taggccaggt tttcaccgta acacgccaca tcttgcgaat atatgtgtag aaactgccgg
     4321 aaatcgtcgt ggtattcact ccagagcgat gaaaacgttt cagtttgctc atggaaaacg
     4381 gtgtaacaag ggtgaacact atcccatatc accagctcac cgtctttcat tgccatacgg
     4441 aattccggat gagcattcat caggcgggca agaatgtgaa taaaggccgg ataaaacttg
     4501 tgcttatttt tctttacggt ctttaaaaag gccgtaatat ccagctgaac ggtctggtta
     4561 taggtacatt gagcaactga ctgaaatgcc tcaaaatgtt ctttacgatg ccattgggat
     4621 atatcaacgg tggtatatcc agtgattttt ttctccattt tagcttcctt agctcctgaa
     4681 aatctcgacg gatcctaact caaaatccac acattatacg agccggaagc ataaagtgta
     4741 aagcctgggg tgcctaatgc ggccgccata gtgactggat atgttgtgtt ttacagtatt
     4801 atgtagtctg ttttttatgc aaaatctaat ttaatatatt gatatttata tcattttacg
     4861 tttctcgttc agcttttttg tacaaacttg tgatatcgaa ttcgctagct acctttctct
     4921 tcttttttgg atctaccttt ctcttctttt ttggggatcc actagttcag ctcttctgca
     4981 taataactat ctagagggcc cttcgaaggt aagcctatcc ctaaccctct cctcggtctc
     5041 gattctacgc gtaccggtca tcatcaccat caccattgag tttaaacccg ctgatcctag
     5101 agggccgcat catgtaatta gttatgtcac gcttacattc acgccctccc cccacatccg
     5161 ctctaaccga aaaggaagga gttagacaac ctgaagtcta ggtccctatt tattttttta
     5221 tagttatgtt agtattaaga acgttattta tatttcaaat ttttcttttt tttctgtaca
     5281 gacgcgtgta cgcatgtaac attatactga aaaccttgct tgagaaggtt ttgggacgct
     5341 cgaaggcttt aatttgcaag ctgcggccct gcattaatga atcggccaac gcgcggggag
     5401 aggcggtttg cgtattgggc gctattccgc ttcctcgctc actgactcgc tgcgctcggt
     5461 cgttcggctg cggcgagcgg tatcagctca ctcaaaggcg gtaatacggt tatccacaga
     5521 atcaggggat aacgcaggaa agaacatgtg agcaaaaggc cagcaaaagc ccaggaaccg
     5581 taaaaaggcc gcgttgctgg cgtttttcca taggctccgc ccccctgacg agcatcacaa
     5641 aaatcgacgc tcaagtcaga ggtggcgaaa cccgacagga ctataaagat accaggcgtt
     5701 tccccctgga agctccctcg tgcgctctcc tgttccgacc ctgccgctta ccggatacct
     5761 gtccgccttt ctcccttcgg gaagcgtggc gctttctcat agctcacgct gtaggtatct
     5821 cagttcggtg taggtcgttc gctccaagct gggctgtgtg cacgaacccc ccgttcagcc
     5881 cgaccgctgc gccttatccg gtaactatcg tcttgagtcc aacccggtaa gacacgactt
     5941 atcgccactg gcagcagcca ctggtaacag gattagcaga gcgaggtatg taggcggtgc
     6001 tacagagttc ttgaagtggt ggcctaacta cggctacact agaaggacag tatttggtat
     6061 ctgcgctctg ctgaagccag ttaccttcgg aaaaagagtt ggtagctctt gatccggcaa
     6121 acaaaccacc gctggtagcg gtggtttttt tgtttgcaag cagcagatta cgcgcagaaa
     6181 aaaaggatct caagaagatc ctttgatctt ttctacgggg tctgacgctc agtggaacga
     6241 aaactcacgt taagggattt tggtcatgag attatcaaaa aggatcttca cctagatcct
     6301 tttaaattaa aaatgaagtt ttaaatcaat ctaaagtata tatgagtaaa cttggtctga
     6361 cagttaccaa tgcttaatca gtgaggcacc tatctcagcg atctgtctat ttcgttcatc
     6421 catagttgcc tgactccccg tcgtgtagat aactacgata cgggagcgct taccatctgg
     6481 ccccagtgct gcaatgatac cgcgagaccc acgctcaccg gctccagatt tatcagcaat
     6541 aaaccagcca gccggaaggg ccgagcgcag aagtggtcct gcaactttat ccgcctccat
     6601 ccagtctatt aattgttgcc gggaagctag agtaagtagt tcgccagtta atagtttgcg
     6661 caacgttgtt ggcattgcta caggcatcgt ggtgtcactc tcgtcgtttg gtatggcttc
     6721 attcagctcc ggttcccaac gatcaaggcg agttacatga tcccccatgt tgtgcaaaaa
     6781 agcggttagc tccttcggtc ctccgatcgt tgtcagaagt aagttggccg cagtgttatc
     6841 actcatggtt atggcagcac tgcataattc tcttactgtc atgccatccg taagatgctt
     6901 ttctgtgact ggtgagtact caaccaagtc attctgagaa tagtgtatgc ggcgaccgag
     6961 ttgctcttgc ccggcgtcaa tacgggataa tagtgtatca catagcagaa ctttaaaagt
     7021 gctcatcatt ggaaaacgtt cttcggggcg aaaactctca aggatcttac cgctgttgag
     7081 atccagttcg atgtaaccca ctcgtgcacc caactgatct tcagcatctt ttactttcac
     7141 cagcgtttct gggtgagcaa aaacaggaag gcaaaatgcc gcaaaaaagg gaataagggc
     7201 gacacggaaa tgttgaatac tcatactctt cctttttcaa tgggtaataa ctgatataat
     7261 taaattgaag ctctaatttg tgagtttagt atacatgcat ttacttataa tacagttttt
     7321 tagttttgct ggccgcatct tctcaaatat gcttcccagc ctgcttttct gtaacgttca
     7381 ccctctacct tagcatccct tccctttgca aatagtcctc ttccaacaat aataatgtca
     7441 gatcctgtag agaccacatc atccacggtt ctatactgtt gacccaatgc gtctcccttg
     7501 tcatctaaac ccacaccggg tgtcataatc aaccaatcgt aaccttcatc tcttccaccc
     7561 atgtctcttt gagcaataaa gccgataaca aaatctttgt cgcttttcgc aatgtcaaca
     7621 gtacccttag tatattctcc agtagatagg gagcccttgc atgacaattc tgctaacatc
     7681 aaaaggcctc taggttcctt tgttacttct tctgccgcct gcttcaaacc gctaacaata
     7741 cctgggccca ccacaccgtg tgcattcgta atgtctgccc attctgctat tctgtataca
     7801 cccgcagagt actgcaattt gactgtatta ccaatgtcag caaattttct gtcttcgaag
     7861 agtaaaaaat tgtacttggc ggataatgcc tttagcggct taactgtgcc ctccatggaa
     7921 aaatcagtca agatatccac atgtgttttt agtaaacaaa ttttgggacc taatgcttca
     7981 actaactcca gtaattcctt ggtggtacga acatccaatg aagcacacaa gtttgtttgc
     8041 ttttcgtgca tgatattaaa tagcttggca gcaacaggac taggatgagt agcagcacgt
     8101 tccttatatg tagctttcga catgatttat cttcgtttcc tgcaggtttt tgttctgtgc
     8161 agttgggtta agaatactgg gcaatttcat gtttcttcaa cactacatat gcgtatatat
     8221 accaatctaa gtctgtgctc cttccttcgt tcttccttct gttcggagat taccgaatca
     8281 aaaaaatttc aaagaaaccg aaatcaaaaa aaagaataaa aaaaaaatga tgaattgaat
     8341 tgaaaag
//
