>Addgene plasmid #49025 | pYEXNHG3 | addgene partial sequence | sequence record 73171 | CAT-R 5'-GCAACTGACTGAAATGCCTC-3'
ATCAACGGTGGTATATCCAGTGATTTTTTTCTCCATTTTAGCTTCCTTAGCTCCTGAAAATCTCGACGGA
TCCTAACTCAAAATCCACACATTATACGAGCCGGAAGCATAAAGTGTAAAGCCTGGGGTGCCTAATGCGG
CCGCCATAGTGACTGGATATGTTGTGTTTTACAGTATTATGTAGTCTGTTTTTTATGCAAAATCTAATTT
AATATATTGATATTTATATCATTTTACGTTTCTCGTTCAGCTTTTTTGTACAAACTTGTGATATCGAATT
CGCTAGCTACCTTTCTCTTCTTTTTTGGATCTACCTTTCTCTTCTTTTTTGGGGATCCACTAGTTCAGCT
CTTCTGCATAATAACTATCTAGAGGGCCCTTCGAAGGTAAGCCTATCCCTAACCCTCTCCTCGGTCTCGA
TTCTACGCGTACCGGTCATCATCACCATCACCATTGAGTTTAAACCCGCTGATCCTAGAGGGCCGCATCA
TGTAATTAGTTATGTCACGCTTACATTCACGCCCTCCCCCCACATCCGCTCTAACCGAAAAGGAAGGAGT
TAGACAACCTGAAGTCTAGGTCCCTATTTATTTTTTTATAGTTATGTTAGTATTAAGAACGTTATTTATA
TTTCAAATTTTTCTTTTTTTTCTGTACAGACGCGTGTACGCATGTAACATTATACTGAAAACCTTGCTTG
AGAAGGTTTTGGGACGCTCGAAGGCTTTAATTTGCAAGCTGCGGCCCTGCATTAATGAATCGGCCAACGC
GCGGGGAGAGGCGGTTTGCGTATTGGGCGCTATTCCGCTTCCTCGCTCACTGACTCGCTGCGCTCGGTCG
TTCGGCTGCGGCGAGCGGTATCAGCTCACTCAAAGGCGGTAATACGGTTATCCACAGAATCAGGGGATAA
CGCAGGAA
