>Addgene plasmid #49025 | pYEXNHG3 | addgene partial sequence | sequence record 73172 | ccdb-fwd 5'-GCATGATGACCACCGATATG-3'
GTGGCTGATCTCAGCCACCGCGAAAATGACATCAAAAACGCCATTAACCTGATGTTCTGGGGAATATAAA
TGTCAGGCTCCCTTATACACAGCCAGTCTGCAGCTCGCTCTTCTACTTGGACCTTGAAACAAAACTTCTA
AACTAGTTTTGTACAATTCATCCATACCATGGGTAATACCAGCAGCAGTAACAAATTCTAACAAGACCAT
GTGGTCTCTCTTTTCGTTTGGATCTTTGGATAAGGCAGATTGAGTGGATAAGTAATGGTTGTCTGGTAAC
AAGACTGGACCATCACCAATTGGAGTATTTTGTTGATAATGGTCAGCTAATTGAACAGAACCATCTTCAA
TGTTGTGTCTAATTTTGAAGTTAACTTTGATACCATTCTTTTGTTTGTCAGCCATGATGTAAACATTGTG
AGAGTTATAGTTGTATTCCAATTTGTGACCTAAAATGTTACCATCTTCTTTAAAATCAATACCTTTTAAT
TCGATTCTATTAACTAAGGTATCACCTTCAAACTTGACTTCAGCTCTGGTCTTGTAGTTACCGTCATCTT
TGAAAAAAATAGTTCTTTCTTGAACATAACCTTCTGGCATGGCAGACTTGAAAAAGTCATGTTGTTTCAT
ATGATCTGGGTATCTCGCAAAACATTGAACACCATAACCGAAAGTAGTGACTAAGGTTGGCCATGGAACT
GGCAATTTACCAGTAGTACAAATAAATTTTAAGGTCAATTTACCGTAAGTAGCATCACCTTCACCTTCAC
CGGAGACAGAAAATTTGTGACCATTAACATCACCATCTAATTCAACCAAAATTGGGACAACACCAGTGAA
TAATTCTTCTCCTTTAGAATGATGATGATGATGGTGATGATGATGGTGCATGGTACCAAGCTTAATATTC
CCTATAGTGAGTCGTATTACAGCTGCTAGTAGTCCGATCC
