>Addgene plasmid #49025 | pYEXNHG3 | addgene partial sequence | sequence record 79575 | GAL1 5'-AATATACCTCTATACTTTAACGTC-3'
GGACTACTAGCAGCTGTAATACGACTCACTATAGGGAATATTAAGCTTGGTACCATGCACCATCATCATC
ACCATCATCATCATCATTCTAAAGGAGAAGAATTATTCACTGGTGTTGTCCCAATTTTGGTTGAATTAGA
TGGTGATGTTAATGGTCACAAATTTTCTGTCTCCGGTGAAGGTGAAGGTGATGCTACTTACGGTAAATTG
ACCTTAAAATTTATTTGTACTACTGGTAAATTGCCAGTTCCATGGCCAACCTTAGTCACTACTTTCGGTT
ATGGTGTTCAATGTTTTGCGAGATACCCAGATCATATGAAACAACATGACTTTTTCAAGTCTGCCATGCC
AGAAGGTTATGTTCAAGAAAGAACTATTTTTTTCAAAGATGACGGTAACTACAAGACCAGAGCTGAAGTC
AAGTTTGAAGGTGATACCTTAGTTAATAGAATCGAATTAAAAGGTATTGATTTTAAAGAAGATGGTAACA
TTTTAGGTCACAAATTGGAATACAACTATAACTCTCACAATGTTTACATCATGGCTGACAAACAAAAGAA
TGGTATCAAAGTTAACTTCAAAATTAGACACAACATTGAAGATGGTTCTGTTCAATTAGCTGACCATTAT
CAACAAAATACTCCAATTGGTGATGGTCCAGTCTTGTTACCAGACAACCATTACTTATCCACTCAATCTG
CCTTATCCAAAGATCCAAACGAAAAGAGAGACCACATGGTCTTGTTAGAATTTGTTACTGCTGCTGGTAT
TACCCATGGTATGGATGAATTGTACAAAACTAGTTTAGAAGTTTTGTTTCAAGGTCCAAGTAGAA
